>Addgene plasmid #48307 | pET E. coli expression vector with BioBrick polypromoter restriction sites (14-A) | depositor full sequence | sequence record 69789 | Full Sequence
GGCACCATGCATCGATCCCGCGAAATGCGGCCGCTTAATTAAGGCATCAAATAAAACGAAAGGCTCAGTC
GAAAGACTGGGCCTTTCGTTTTATCTGTTGTTTGTCGGTGAGTCCTTCCAGTCTGGGCGAAAGCGCGGTC
GATCAAATTAAGCAGAAGGCCATCCTGACGGATGGCCTTTTTGCGTTTCTATCGATCCCGCGAAATTAAT
ACGACTCACTATAGGCCCCTCTAGAAATAATTTTGTTTAACTTTAAGCTTTAAGAAGGAGATATAGATAT
CCCAACTCCATAAGTGGCTGCTGCCACCGCTGAGCATAGCATAACCCCTTGGGGCCTCTAAACGGGTCTT
GAGGGGTTTTTTGCTGAAAGGAGGAACTATATCAAGTCCCGAAGTAGCTGTCAGACTGCTGGCGACCGCC
GCAACTAGTGGCGTCATGCGTGCCGTATGGTCTTTCGCCTGTAGACGCCCTACAAGCCGTACTAAAGTGG
AAAGACCCGCAAAAGGTATCGCGATCGCCCTGCAGGGAACTATATCCGACTAGTAGCCCGCCTAATGAGC
GGGCTTTTTTTTAATTCCCCTATTTGTTTATTTTTCTAAATACATTCAAATATGTATCCGCTCATGAGAC
AATAACCCTGATAAATGCTTCGAAAAAGGAAGAGTATGAGTATTCAACATTTCCGTGTCGCCCTTATTCC
CTTTTTTGCGGCATTTTGCCTTCCTGTTTTTGCTCACCCAGAAACGCTCGTGAAAGTAAAAGACGCAGAG
GACCAATTGGGGGCACGAGTGGGATACATAGAACTGGACTTGAATAGCGGTAAAATCCTTGAGAGTTTTC
GCCCTGAAGAGCGTTTTCCAATGATGAGCACTTTCAAAGTTCTGCTATGTGGAGCAGTATTATCCCGTGT
AGATGCGGGGCAAGAGCAACTCGGACGACGAATACACTATTCGCAGAATGACTTGGTTGAATACTCCCCA
GTGACAGAAAAGCACCTTACGGACGGAATGACGGTAAGAGAATTATGTAGTGCCGCCATAACGATGAGTG
ATAACACTGCGGCGAACTTACTTCTGACAACCATCGGTGGACCGAAGGAATTAACCGCTTTTTTGCACAA
TATGGGAGACCATGTAACTCGCCTTGACCGTTGGGAACCAGAACTGAATGAAGCCATACCAAACGACGAG
CGAGACACCACAATGCCTGCGGCAATGGCAACAACATTACGCAAACTATTAACTGGCGAACTACTTACTC
TGGCTTCACGGCAACAATTAATAGACTGGCTTGAAGCGGATAAAGTTGCAGGACCACTACTGCGTTCGGC
ACTTCCTGCTGGCTGGTTTATTGCTGATAAATCTGGGGCAGGAGAGCGTGGTTCACGGGGTATCATTGCC
GCACTTGGACCAGATGGTAAGCCTTCCCGTATCGTAGTTATCTACACGACGGGTAGTCAGGCAACTATGG
ACGAACGAAATAGACAGATTGCTGAAATAGGGGCTTCACTGATTAAGCATTGGTAAACCGATACAATTAA
AGGCTCCTTTTGGAGCCTTTTTTTTTGGACGGACCGGTAGAAAAGATCAAAGGATCTTCTTGAGATCCTT
TTTTTCTGCGCGTAATCTGCTGCTTGCAAACAAAAAAACCACCGCTACCAGCGGTGGTTTGTTTGCCGGA
TCAAGAGCTACCAACTCTTTTTCCGAAGGTAACTGGCTTCAGCAGAGCGCAGATACCAAATACTGTCCTT
CTAGTGTAGCCGTAGTTAGGCCACCACTTCAAGAACTCTGTAGCACCGCCTACATACCTCGCTCTGCTAA
TCCTGTTACCAGTGGCTGCTGCCAGTGGCGATAAGTCGTGTCTTACCGGGTTGGACTCAAGACGATAGTT
ACCGGATAAGGCGCAGCGGTCGGGCTGAACGGGGGGTTCGTGCACACAGCCCAGCTTGGAGCGAACGACC
TACACCGAACTGAGATACCTACAGCGTGAGCTATGAGAAAGCGCCACGCTTCCCGAAGGGAGAAAGGCGG
ACAGGTATCCGGTAAGCGGCAGGGTCGGAACAGGAGAGCGCACGAGGGAGCTTCCAGGGGGAAACGCCTG
GTATCTTTATAGTCCTGTCGGGTTTCGCCACCTCTGACTTGAGCGTCGATTTTTGTGATGCTCGTCAGGG
GGGCGGAGCCTATGGAAAAACGCCAGCAACGCGGCCTTTTTACGGTTCCTGGCCTTTTGCTGGCCTTTTG
CTCACATGTTCTTTCCTGCGTTATCCCCTGATTCTGTGGATAACCGTATTACCGCCTTTGAGTGAGCTGA
TACCGCTCGCCGCAGCCGAACGACCGAGCGCAGCGAGTCAGTGAGCGAGGAAGCGGAAGAGCGCCTGATG
CGGTATTTTCTCCTTACGCATCTGTGCGGTATTTCACACCGCAATGGTGCACTCTCAGTACAATCTGCTC
TGATGCCGCATAGTTAAGCCAGTATACACTCCGCTATCGCTACGTGACTGGGTCATGGCTGCGCCCCGAC
ACCCGCCAACACCCGCTGACGCGCCCTGACGGGCTTGTCTGCTCCCGGCATCCGCTTACAGACAAGCTGT
GACCGTCTCCGGGAGCTGCATGTGTCAGAGGTTTTCACCGTCATCACCGAAACGCGCGAGGCAGCTGCGG
TAAAGCTCATCAGCGTGGTCGTGAAGCGATTCACAGATGTCTGCCTGTTCATCCGCGTCCAGCTCGTTGA
GTTTCTCCAGAAGCGTTAATGTCTGGCTTCTGATAAAGCGGGCCATGTTAAGGGCGGTTTTTTCCTGTTT
GGTCACTGATGCCTCCGTGTAAGGGGGATTTCTGTTCATGGGGTAATGATACCGATGAAACGAGAGAGGA
TGCTCACGATACGGGTTACTGATGATGAACATGCCCGGTTACTGGAACGTTGTGAGGGTAAACAACTGGC
GGTATGGATGCGGCGGGACCAGAGAAAAATCACTCAGGGTCAATGCCAGCGCTTCGTTAATACAGATGTA
GGTGTT
Features (pLannotate 1.2.2; 12 found; start..end, strand, type, name):
     48..94      +  terminator     rrnB T1 terminator: transcription terminator T1 from the E. coli rrnB gene
    154..181     +  terminator     rrnB T2 terminator: transcription terminator T2 from the E. coli rrnB gene
    207..225     +  promoter       T7 promoter: promoter for bacteriophage T7 RNA polymerase
    295..313     +  CDS            SET1 (fragment): solubility-enhancement tag derived from T7 phage gene 10B
    317..363     +  terminator     T7 terminator: transcription terminator for bacteriophage T7 RNA polymerase
    577..651     +  promoter       AmpR promoter (fragment): bla
    666..1523    +  CDS            bla: BLAT_ECOLX - Experimental evidence at protein level: Swiss-Prot protein existence level 1. TEM-type are the most prevalent beta-lactamases in enterobacteria; they hydrolyze the beta-lactam bond in susceptible beta-lactam antibiotics, thus conferring resistance to penicillins and cephalosporins. TEM-3 and TEM-4 are capable of hydrolyzing cefotaxime and ceftazidime. TEM-5 is capable of hydrolyzing ceftazidime. TEM-6 is capable of hydrolyzing ceftazidime and aztreonam. TEM-8/CAZ-2, TEM- 16/CAZ-7 and TEM-24/CAZ-6 are markedly active against ceftazidime. IRT- 4 shows resistance to beta-lactamase in
   1530..1569    +  terminator     fd terminator: central terminator from bacteriophage fd (Otsuka and Kunisawa, 1982)
   1600..2188    +  rep_origin     ori: high-copy-number ColE1/pMB1/pBR322/pUC origin of replication
   2374..2513    -  misc_feature   bom: basis of mobility region from pBR322
   2615..2806    -  CDS            rop: Rop protein, which maintains plasmids at low copy number; rop
   2846..2956    +  CDS            mbeC (fragment): MBEC_ECOLX - Experimental evidence at protein level: Swiss-Prot protein existence level 1. Required for efficient mobilization of ColE1 plasmid and is thus essential to promote the specific transfer of the plasmid during conjugation. Probably functions by inducing DNA bending, helping the MbeA relaxase to melt the DNA around the nic site and cleave the phosphodiester bond. Binds specifically double-stranded DNA (dsDNA) containing the ColE1 oriT but does not recognize the inverted repeat (IR). From Escherichia coli.
