[The description below was written by a language model from this plasmid's Addgene catalogue record and pLannotate feature annotations shown in this document.]
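Description:
pET E. coli expression vector with BioBrick polypromoter restriction sites (14-A) is a compact, 3,016 bp empty bacterial expression backbone of the pET family. It is intended for ligation-independent cloning (LIC) and for stepwise assembly of multi-gene co-expression plasmids. It replicates from a ColE1/pMB1-type origin. The adjacent rop gene and bom region from pBR322 are retained, which fits the catalogue designation of low copy number. Selection is by ampicillin through the TEM beta-lactamase gene (bla), which has its own promoter and is followed by a phage fd terminator.

The expression cassette is minimal. The rrnB T1 and T2 terminators sit upstream and insulate it from read-through transcription. They are followed by a T7 promoter, a short cloning region and a T7 terminator. The small "SET1" fragment annotated between promoter and terminator spans only about 19 bp and is probably an incidental match to T7 gene 10-derived sequence rather than a functional fusion tag. No insert or tag is recorded for the vector. Open reading frames are amplified with LICv2 overhangs and annealed into the EcoRV-linearised vector.

According to the depositor, the Series-14 design gives each gene its own T7 promoter and ribosome binding site. This avoids the uneven expression often seen when genes share a polycistronic message. The lac operator usually found after the T7 promoter was deliberately removed, because repeated copies destabilised multi-gene plasmids in standard expression strains. The trade-off is substantial leaky expression. BioBrick-style restriction sites, which are not annotated in the feature table, allow individual cassettes to be subcloned together for producing multi-protein complexes in T7 polymerase-expressing E. coli.
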