Addgene plasmid #48307: pET E. coli expression vector with BioBrick polypromoter restriction sites (14-A)
Purpose: (Empty Backbone)
Depositing lab: Scott Gradia. Depositing organization: University of California, Berkeley.
Backbone
  Vector backbone: pET
  Backbone size (bp): 3016
  Vector type: Bacterial Expression
Growth in bacteria
  Bacterial resistance: Ampicillin, 100 μg/mL
  Growth temperature: 37°C
  Growth strain: XL1 Blue
  Copy number: Low Copy
Gene/Insert
  Gene/Insert name: None
Terms and licenses: Academic/Nonprofit Terms; Industry Terms: Not Available to Industry
Depositor comments: This plasmid is an empty vector to be used with a LIC cloning protocol. It has Amp resistance. To clone into this vector, add LICv2 fusion tags to the 5' end of your PCR primers. LICv2 Forward - 5'TTTAAGAAGGAGATATAGATC3' LICv2 Reverse - 5'TTATGGAGTTGGGATCTTATTA3' Linearize the plasmid with EcoRV and gel purify. When digesting the DNA with T4 polymerase for LIC, use dCTP for insert and dGTP for vector. The Series-14 plasmids were designed to overcome the unpredictable expression patterns of genes from a polycistronic message. As mentioned in the Series-2 and Series-9 polycistronic sections, often genes that express well from a single gene mRNA do not express at the same level when placed in a polycistronic message next to other genes. This effect is likely due to mRNA structure interfering with access to the ribosome binding site. When we first made our polypromoter plasmids we found that we could clone multiple genes together in the Xl1-Blue cells so that each possess a T7 promoter, followed by a Lac operator, followed by a ribosome binding site, followed by your open reading frame (T7-LacO-RBS-yORF). However, these multi-gene polypromoter plasmids were unable to be transformed into an expression strain such as BL-21 or Rosetta2. We then figured out that we needed a RecAexpression strain (like Rosetta-Blues) to successfully propagate our polypromoter plasmids. Although Rosetta-Blue cells propagated our plasmids, expression was not so great and we didn't want to rely on a specialized strain to perform our expression. Finally, we figured out that it was the LacO that follows the T7 promoter that was causing plasmid instability in our polypromoter system. Removal of the LacO allowed us to express our polypromoter plasmids in Rosetta2 cells and we have had much success with these plasmids since. Much like our Series- 2 plasmids, the Series-14 plasmids are going to give a substantial amount of leaky expression. However, even with this shortcoming, we have found Series-14 to be a valuable resource for expressing multi-protein complexes. Cloning into the Series-14 plasmids and subsequent biobrick subcloning is performed exactly as described for the Series-9 plasmids. More information on this vector can be found through http://qb3.berkeley.edu/qb3/macrolab/
How to cite: pET E. coli expression vector with BioBrick polypromoter restriction sites (14-A) was a gift from Scott Gradia (Addgene plasmid # 48307 ; http://n2t.net/addgene:48307 ; RRID:Addgene_48307)
