>Addgene plasmid #48307 | pET E. coli expression vector with BioBrick polypromoter restriction sites (14-A) | addgene partial sequence | sequence record 71534 | rrnB-T1-term-F 5'-ACGAAAGGCTCAGTCGAAAG-3'
CTGTTGTTTGTCGGTGAGTCCTTCCAGTCTGGGCGAAAGCGCGGTCGATCAAATTAAGCAGAAGGCCATC
CTGACGGATGGCCTTTTTGCGTTTCTATCGATCCCGCGAAATTAATACGACTCACTATAGGCCCCTCTAG
AAATAATTTTGTTTAACTTTAAGCTTTAAGAAGGAGATATAGATATCCCAACTCCATAAGTGGCTGCTGC
CACCGCTGAGCATAGCATAACCCCTTGGGGCCTCTAAACGGGTCTTGAGGGGTTTTTTGCTGAAAGGAGG
AACTATATCAAGTCCCGAAGTAGCTGTCAGACTGCTGGCGACCGCCGCAACTAGTGGCGTCATGCGTGCC
GTATGGTCTTTCGCCTGTAGACGCCCTACAAGCCGTACTAAAGTGGAAAGACCCGCAAAAGGTATCGCGA
TCGCCCTGCAGGGAACTATATCCGACTAGTAGCCCGCCTAATGAGCGGGCTTTTTTTTAATTCCCCTATT
TGTTTATTTTTCTAAATACATTCAAATATGTATCCGCTCATGAGACAATAACCCTGATAAATGCTTCGAA
AAAGGAAGAGTATGAGTATTCAACATTTCCGTGTCGCCCTTATTCCCTTTTTTGCGGCATTTTGCCTTCC
TGTTTTTGCTCACCCAGAAACGCTCGTGAAAGTAAAAGACGCAGAGGACCAATTGGGGGCACGAGTGGGA
TACATAGAACTGGACTTGAATAGCGGTAAAATCCTTGAGAGTTTTCGCCCTGAAGAGCGTTTTCCAATGA
TGAGCACTTTCAAAGTTCTGCTATGTGGAGCAGTATTATCCCGTGTAGATGCGGGGCAAGAGCAACTCGG
ACGACGAATACACTATTCGCAGAATGACTTGGTTGAATACTCCCCAGTGACAGAAAAGCACCTTACGGAC
GGAATGACGGTAAGAGAATTATGTAGTGCCGCCATAACGATGAGTGATAACACTGCGGCGAACTTACTTC
TGACAACCATCGGTGGACCGAAGGAATTAACCGCTTTTTTGCACAATATGGGAGACCATGTAACTCGCCT
TGACCGTTGGGAACCAGAACTGAATGAAGCC
